Addgene plasmid #168294: gRNAy
Purpose: Expresses gRNA targeting the yellow gene in Drosophila
Depositing lab: Omar Akbari. Depositing organization: University of California, San Diego (UCSD). Publication: Genetically Encoded CRISPR Components Yield Efficient Gene Editing in the Invasive Pest Drosophila suzukii. Kandul NP, Belikoff EJ, Liu J, Buchman A, Li F, Yamamoto A, Yang T, Shriner I, Scott MJ, Akbari OS. CRISPR J. 2021 Oct;4(5):739-751. doi: 10.1089/crispr.2021.0032. PubMed 34661429.
Backbone
  Vector backbone: piggyBac
  Backbone size w/o insert (bp): 3500
  Total vector size (bp): 7487
  Vector type: Insect Expression
Growth in bacteria
  Bacterial resistance: Ampicillin, 100 μg/mL
  Growth temperature: 37°C
  Growth strain: DH5alpha
  Copy number: Unknown
Gene/Insert
  Gene/Insert name: U6.3-gRNA[y]-scaffold
  gRNA/shRNA sequence: GGTCCTGGACACCGGAACCGTGG
  Species: D. melanogaster (fly); D. suzukii
  GenBank ID: yellow
Terms and licenses: Academic/Nonprofit Terms; Industry Terms: Not Available to Industry
How to cite: gRNAy was a gift from Omar Akbari (Addgene plasmid # 168294 ; http://n2t.net/addgene:168294 ; RRID:Addgene_168294)
