[The description below was written by a language model from this plasmid's Addgene catalogue record and pLannotate feature annotations shown in this document.]
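Description:
gRNAy is a piggyBac-based insect expression and transformation plasmid that delivers a guide RNA against the yellow pigmentation gene, with the target listed for both Drosophila melanogaster and D. suzukii. It is maintained in E. coli through a high-copy ColE1/pUC-type origin and an ampicillin resistance gene (AmpR with its own promoter). Remnants of a pUC lac region and multiple cloning site are also present. The catalogue gives a total size of 7,487 bp, slightly larger than the 7,428 nt sequenced record that was annotated. The piggyBac terminal repeats themselves were not called in the feature table, although a short baculovirus FP25 fragment of the kind that often accompanies piggyBac-derived backbones is detected.

The functional payload is a Drosophila U6-3 RNA polymerase III promoter placed directly upstream of a short gap that fits the 20-nt spacer, followed by the Streptococcus pyogenes Cas9 gRNA scaffold. The guide only causes cleavage when Cas9 is supplied from another source. Two fluorescent marker cassettes flank this unit. The first is EGFP preceded by a minimal hsp70 promoter fragment; any enhancer elements upstream of it are not annotated. The second is ECFP driven by the constitutive baculovirus OpIE-2 promoter. Each ends in an SV40 polyadenylation signal. A φC31 attP site downstream provides a docking site for later integrase-mediated insertion.

The record and its associated publication indicate use in generating transgenic flies that genetically encode CRISPR components. In this setting, disruption of yellow gives a visible body-colour phenotype for scoring editing efficiency in the invasive pest D. suzukii.
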