Features (pLannotate 1.2.2; 24 found; start..end, strand, type, name):
    622..744     +  promoter       hsp70 promoter (fragment): Drosophila melanogaster hsp70Bb promoter
    758..791     +  misc_feature   MCS (fragment): multiple cloning site
    799..1518    +  CDS            EGFP: the original enhanced GFP (Yang et al., 1996) mammalian codon-optimized
   1535..1618    +  CDS            large T antigen (fragment): large T antigen from SV40 (simian virus 40)
   1641..1762    +  polyA_signal   SV40 poly(A) signal: SV40 polyadenylation signal
   1796..2215    +  promoter       dU6-3 promoter: RNA polymerase III promoter for Drosophila U6-3 snRNA (Port et al., 2014)
   2236..2311    +  misc_RNA       gRNA scaffold: guide RNA scaffold for the Streptococcus pyogenes CRISPR/Cas9 system
   2327..2349    +  promoter       OpIE-2 promoter (fragment): immediate-early gene 2 from the Orgyia pseudotsugata multicapsid nucleopolyhedrovirus; strong constitutive baculovirus promoter for insect cell expression
   2362..2808    +  promoter       OpIE-2 promoter (fragment): immediate-early gene 2 from the Orgyia pseudotsugata multicapsid nucleopolyhedrovirus; strong constitutive baculovirus promoter for insect cell expression
   2822..2887    +  CDS            IE2 (fragment): VIE2_NPVOP - Protein inferred from homology: Swiss-Prot protein existence level 3. RING-finger E3 ubiquitin ligase that plays an important regulatory role during the initial stages of infection. Migrates to specific nuclear foci early in infection supposely to prepare the sites for viral replication by targeting and ubiquitinating host proteins. From Orgyia pseudotsugata multicapsid polyhedrosis virus (OpMNPV).
   2894..3613    +  CDS            ECFP: enhanced CFP mammalian codon-optimized
   3629..3712    +  CDS            large T antigen (fragment): large T antigen from SV40 (simian virus 40)
   3735..3856    +  polyA_signal   SV40 poly(A) signal: SV40 polyadenylation signal
   3928..4027    +  protein_bind   phage φC31 attP: attachment site of phage φC31 phage φC31 integrase
   4983..5021    -  misc_feature   MCS (fragment): pUC18/19 multiple cloning site
   5099..5239    +  CDS            FP (fragment): FP25_NPVAC - Experimental evidence at protein level: Swiss-Prot protein existence level 1. From Autographa californica nuclear polyhedrosis virus (AcMNPV).
   5232..5270    -  misc_feature   MCS (fragment): pUC18/19 multiple cloning site
   5303..5319    -  protein_bind   lac operator: The lac repressor binds to the lac operator to inhibit transcription in E. coli. This inhibition can be relieved by adding lactose or isopropyl-β-D-thiogalactopyranoside (IPTG). lac repressor encoded by lacI
   5327..5357    -  promoter       lac promoter: promoter for the E. coli lac operon
   5372..5393    -  protein_bind   CAP binding site: CAP binding activates transcription in the presence of cAMP. E. coli catabolite activator protein
   5406..5498    -  CDS            lacI (fragment): lac repressor; lacI; The lac repressor binds to the lac operator to inhibit transcription in E. coli. This inhibition can be relieved by adding lactose or isopropyl-β-D-thiogalactopyranoside (IPTG).
   5681..6269    -  rep_origin     ori: high-copy-number ColE1/pMB1/pBR322/pUC origin of replication
   6440..7300    -  CDS            AmpR: β-lactamase; bla; confers resistance to ampicillin, carbenicillin, and related antibiotics
   7301..7405    -  promoter       AmpR promoter: bla
>Addgene plasmid #168294 | gRNAy | addgene full sequence | sequence record 331408 | Addgene NGS Result
TTCATTTGGCAAAATATTAGAGATATTATCGCGCAAATATCTCTTCAAAGTAGGAGCTTCTAAACGCTTA
CGCATAAACGATGACGTCAGGCTCATGTAAAGGTTTCTCATAAATTTTTTGCGACTTTGAACCTTTTCTC
CCTTGCTACTGACATTATGGCTGTATATAATAAAAGAATTTATGCAGGCAATGTTTATCATTCCGTACAA
TAATGCCATAGGCCACCTATTCGTCTTCCTACTGCAGGTCATCACAGAACACATTTGGTCTAGCGTGTCC
ACTCCGCCTTTAGTTTGATTATAATACATAACCATTTGCGGTTTACCGGTACTTTCGTTGATAGAAGCAT
CCTCATCACAAGATGATAATAAGTATACCATCTTAGCTGGCTTCGGTTTATATGAGACGAGAGTAAGGGG
TCCGTCAAAACAAAACATCGATGTTCCCACTGGCCTGGAGCGACTGTTTTTCAGTACTTCCGGTATCTCG
CGTTTGTTTGATCGCACGGTTCCCACAATGGTTAATTCGAGCTCGCCCGGGGATCTAATTCAATTAGAGA
CTAATTCAATTAGAGCTAATTCAATTAGGATCCAAGCTTATCGATTTCGAACCCTCGACCGCCGGAGTAT
AAATAGAGGCGCTTCGTCTACGGAGCGACAATTCAATTCAAACAAGCAAAGTGAACACGTCGCTAAGCGA
AAGCTAAGCAAATAAACAAGCGCAGCTGAACAAGCTAAACAATCGGGGTACCGCTAGAGTCGACGGTACC
GCGGGCCCGGGATCCACCGGTCGCCACCATGGTGAGCAAGGGCGAGGAGCTGTTCACCGGGGTGGTGCCC
ATCCTGGTCGAGCTGGACGGCGACGTAAACGGCCACAAGTTCAGCGTGTCCGGCGAGGGCGAGGGCGATG
CCACCTACGGCAAGCTGACCCTGAAGTTCATCTGCACCACCGGCAAGCTGCCCGTGCCCTGGCCCACCCT
CGTGACCACCCTGACCTACGGCGTGCAGTGCTTCAGCCGCTACCCCGACCACATGAAGCAGCACGACTTC
TTCAAGTCCGCCATGCCCGAAGGCTACGTCCAGGAGCGCACCATCTTCTTCAAGGACGACGGCAACTACA
AGACCCGCGCCGAGGTGAAGTTCGAGGGCGACACCCTGGTGAACCGCATCGAGCTGAAGGGCATCGACTT
CAAGGAGGACGGCAACATCCTGGGGCACAAGCTGGAGTACAACTACAACAGCCACAACGTCTATATCATG
GCCGACAAGCAGAAGAACGGCATCAAGGTGAACTTCAAGATCCGCCACAACATCGAGGACGGCAGCGTGC
AGCTCGCCGACCACTACCAGCAGAACACCCCCATCGGCGACGGCCCCGTGCTGCTGCCCGACAACCACTA
CCTGAGCACCCAGTCCGCCCTGAGCAAAGACCCCAACGAGAAGCGCGATCACATGGTCCTGCTGGAGTTC
GTGACCGCCGCCGGGATCACTCTCGGCATGGACGAGCTGTACAAGTAAAGCGGCCGCGACTCTAGATCAT
AATCAGCCATACCACATTTGTAGAGGTTTTACTTGCTTTAAAAAACCTCCCACACCTCCCCCTGAACCTG
AAACATAAAATGAATGCAATTGTTGTTGTTAACTTGTTTATTGCAGCTTATAATGGTTACAAATAAAGCA
ATAGCATCACAAATTTCACAAATAAAGCATTTTTTTCACTGCATTCTAGTTGTGGTTTGTCCAAACTCAT
CAATGTATCTTAAAGCTTATCGATACGCGTACGGAGCGGCGCGCCTTTTTTGCTCACCTGTGATTGCTCC
TACTCAAATACAAAAACATCAAATTTTCTGTCAATAAAGCATATTTATTTATATTTATTTTACAGGAAAG
AATTCCTTTTAAAGTGTATTTTAACCTATAATGAAAAACGATTAAAAAAAATACATAAAATAATTCGAAA
ATTTTTGAATAGCCCAGGTTGATAAAAATTCATTTCATACGTTTTATAACTTATGCCCCTAAGTATTTTT
TGACCATAGTGTTTCAATTCTACATTAATTTTACAGAGTAGAATGAAACGCCACCTACTCAGCCAAGAGG
CGAAAAGGTTAGCTCGCCAAGCAGAGAGGGCGCCAGTGCTCACTACTTTTTATAATTCTCAACTTCTTTT
TCCAGACTCAGTTCGTATATATAGACCTATTTCAATTTAACGTCGGGTCCTGGACACCGGAACCGGTTTT
AGAGCTAGAAATAGCAAGTTAAAATAAGGCTAGTCCGTTATCAACTTGAAAAAGTGGCACCGAGTCGGTG
CTTTTTTGTTTAAACCATACTCGGTGGCCTCCCCACCACACTCTTTTGCCCCCCCACCACCAACTTTTTT
GCACTGCAAAAAAACACGCTTTTGCACGCGGGCCCATACATAGTACAAACTCTACGTTTCGTAGACTATT
TTACATAAATAGTCTACACCGTTGTATACGCTCCAAATACACTACCACACATTGAACCTTTTTGCAGTGC
AAAAAAGTACGTGTCGGCAGTCACGTAGGCCGGCCTTATCGGGTCGCGTCCTGTCACGTACGAATCACAT
TATCGGACCGGACGAGTGTTGTCTTATCGTGACAGGACGCCAGCTTCCTGTGTTGCTAACCGCAGCCGGA
CGCAACTCCTTATCGGAACAGGACGCGCCTCCATATCAGCCGCGCGTTATCTCATGCGCGTGACCGGACA
CGAGGCGCCCGTCCCGCTTATCGCGCCTATAAATACAGCCCGCAACGATCTGGTAAACACAGTTGAACAG
CATCTGTTACAGCGACACAACATGAGCCGGTCCAACAACGCCAACGCGCCCACGCCATCCAACCGCCGCC
GCAACCTGTCTCTGGTGCTCGAGATGGTGAGCAAGGGCGAGGAGCTGTTCACCGGGGTGGTGCCCATCCT
GGTCGAGCTGGACGGCGACGTAAACGGCCACAAGTTCAGCGTGTCCGGCGAGGGCGAGGGCGATGCCACC
TACGGCAAGCTGACCCTGAAGTTCATCTGCACCACCGGCAAGCTGCCCGTGCCCTGGCCCACCCTCGTGA
CCACCCTGACCTGGGGCGTGCAGTGCTTCAGCCGCTACCCCGACCACATGAAGCAGCACGACTTCTTCAA
GTCCGCCATGCCCGAAGGCTACGTCCAGGAGCGCACCATCTTCTTCAAGGACGACGGCAACTACAAGACC
CGCGCCGAGGTGAAGTTCGAGGGCGACACCCTGGTGAACCGCATCGAGCTGAAGGGCATCGACTTCAAGG
AGGACGGCAACATCCTGGGGCACAAGCTGGAGTACAACTACATCAGCCACAACGTCTATATCACCGCCGA
CAAGCAGAAGAACGGCATCAAGGCCAACTTCAAGATCCGCCACAACATCGAGGACGGCAGCGTGCAGCTC
GCCGACCACTACCAGCAGAACACCCCCATCGGCGACGGCCCCGTGCTGCTGCCCGACAACCACTACCTGA
GCACCCAGTCCGCCCTGAGCAAAGACCCCAACGAGAAGCGCGATCACATGGTCCTGCTGGAGTTCGTGAC
CGCCGCCGGGATCACTCTCGGCATGGACGAGCTGTACAAGTAAGCGGCCGCGACTCTAGATCATAATCAG
CCATACCACATTTGTAGAGGTTTTACTTGCTTTAAAAAACCTCCCACACCTCCCCCTGAACCTGAAACAT
AAAATGAATGCAATTGTTGTTGTTAACTTGTTTATTGCAGCTTATAATGGTTACAAATAAAGCAATAGCA
TCACAAATTTCACAAATAAAGCATTTTTTTCACTGCATTCTAGTTGTGGTTTGTCCAAACTCATCAATGT
ATCTTAAAGCTTGTACTGACGGACACACCGAAGCCCCGGCGGCAACCCTCAGCGGATGCCCCGGGGCTTC
ACGTTTTCCCAGGTCAGAAGCGGTTTTCGGGAGTAGTGCCCCAACTGGGGTAACCTTTGAGTTCTCTCAG
TTGGGGGCGTAGGGTCGCCGACATGACACAAGGGGTTGTGACCGGGGTGGACACGTACGCGGGTGCTTAC
GACCGTCAGTCGCGCGAGCGCGACCGAATTCGAATGGCCATGGGACGTCGACCTGAGGTAATTATAACCC
GGGCCCTATATATGGATCCAATTGCAATGATCATCATGACAGATCTGACAATGTTCAGTGCAGAGACTCG
GCTACGCCTCGTGGACTTTGAAGTTGACCAACAATGTTTATTCTTACCTCTAATAGTCCTCTGTGGCAAG
GTCAAGATTCTGTTAGAAGCCAATGAAGAACCTGGTTGTTCAATAACATTTTGTTCGTCTAATATTTCAC
TACCGCTTGACGTTGGCTGCACTTCATGTACCTCATCTATAAACGCTTCTTCTGTATCGCTCTGGACGTC
ATCTTCACTTACGTGATCTGATATTTCACTGTCAGAATCCTCACCAACAAGCTCGTCATCGCTTTGCAGA
AGAGCAGAGAGGATATGCTCATCGTCTAAAGAACTACCCATTTTATTATATATTAGTCACGATATCTATA
ACAAGAAAATATATATATAATAAGTTATCACGTAAGTAGAACATGAAATAACAATATAATTATCGTATGA
GTTAAATCTTAAAAGTCACGTAAAAGATAATCATGCGTCATTTTGACTCACGCGGTCGTTATAGTTCAAA
ATCAGTGACACTTACCGCATTGACAAGCACGCCTCACGGGAGCTCCAAGCGGCGACTGAGATGTCCTAAA
TGCACAGCGACGGATTCGCGCTATTTAGAAAGAGAGAGCAATATTTCAAGAATGCATGCGTCAATTTTAC
GCAGACTATCTTTCTAGGGTTAAAAAAGATTTGCGCTTTACTCGACCTAAACTTTAAACACGTCATAGAA
TCTTCGTTTGACAAAAACCACATTGTGGCCAAGCTGTGTGACGCGACGCGCGCTAAAGAATGGCAAACCA
AGTCGCGCGAGCGTCGACTCTAGAGGATCCCCGGGTACCGAGCTCGAATTCGTAATCATGTCATAGCTGT
TTCCTGTGTGAAATTGYAGAATGCATGCGTCAATTTTACGCAGACTATCTTTCTAGGGTTAAAAAAGATT
TGCGCTTTACTCGACCTAAACTTTAAACACGTCATAGAATCTTCGTTTGACAAAAACCACATTGTGGCCA
AGCTGTGTGACGCGACGCGCGCTAAAGAATGGCAAACCAAGTCGCGCGAGCGTCGACTCTAGAGGATCCC
CGGGTACCGAGCTCGAATTCGTAATCATGTCATAGCTGTTTCCTGTGTGAAATTGTTATCCGCTCACAAT
TCCACACAACATACGAGCCGGAAGCATAAAGTGTAAAGCCTGGGGTGCCTAATGAGTGAGCTAACTCACA
TTAATTGCGTTGCGCTCACTGCCCGCTTTCCAGTCGGGAAACCTGTCGTGCCAGCTGCATTAATGAATCG
GCCAACGCGCGGGGAGAGGCGGTTTGCGTATTGGGCGCTCTTCCGCTTCCTCGCTCACTGACTCGCTGCG
CTCGGTCGTTCGGCTGCGGCGAGCGGTATCAGCTCACTCAAAGGCGGTAATACGGTTATCCACAGAATCA
GGGGATAACGCAGGAAAGAACATGTGAGCAAAAGGCCAGCAAAAGGCCAGGAACCGTAAAAAGGCCGCGT
TGCTGGCGTTTTTCCATAGGCTCCGCCCCCCTGACGAGCATCACAAAAATCGACGCTCAAGTCAGAGGTG
GCGAAACCCGACAGGACTATAAAGATACCAGGCGTTTCCCCCTGGAAGCTCCCTCGTGCGCTCTCCTGTT
CCGACCCTGCCGCTTACCGGATACCTGTCCGCCTTTCTCCCTTCGGGAAGCGTGGCGCTTTCTCATAGCT
CACGCTGTAGGTATCTCAGTTCGGTGTAGGTCGTTCGCTCCAAGCTGGGCTGTGTGCACGAACCCCCCGT
TCAGCCCGACCGCTGCGCCTTATCCGGTAACTATCGTCTTGAGTCCAACCCGGTAAGACACGACTTATCG
CCACTGGCAGCAGCCACTGGTAACAGGATTAGCAGAGCGAGGTATGTAGGCGGTGCTACAGAGTTCTTGA
AGTGGTGGCCTAACTACGGCTACACTAGAAGAACAGTATTTGGTATCTGCGCTCTGCTGAAGCCAGTTAC
CTTCGGAAAAAGAGTTGGTAGCTCTTGATCCGGCAAACAAACCACCGCTGGTAGCGGTGGTTTTTTTGTT
TGCAAGCAGCAGATTACGCGCAGAAAAAAAGGATCTCAAGAAGATCCTTTGATCTTTTCTACGGGGTCTG
ACGCTCAGTGGAACGAAAACTCACGTTAAGGGATTTTGGTCATGAGATTATCAAAAAGGATCTTCACCTA
GATCCTTTTAAATTAAAAATGAAGTTTTAAATCAATCTAAAGTATATATGAGTAAACTTGGTCTGACAGT
TACCAATGCTTAATCAGTGAGGCACCTATCTCAGCGATCTGTCTATTTCGTTCATCCATAGTTGCCTGAC
TCCCCGTCGTGTAGATAACTACGATACGGGAGGGCTTACCATCTGGCCCCAGTGCTGCAATGATACCGCG
AGACCCACGCTCACCGGCTCCAGATTTATCAGCAATAAACCAGCCAGCCGGAAGGGCCGAGCGCAGAAGT
GGTCCTGCAACTTTATCCGCCTCCATCCAGTCTATTAATTGTTGCCGGGAAGCTAGAGTAAGTAGTTCGC
CAGTTAATAGTTTGCGCAACGTTGTTGCCATTGCTACAGGCATCGTGGTGTCACGCTCGTCGTTTGGTAT
GGCTTCATTCAGCTCCGGTTCCCAACGATCAAGGCGAGTTACATGATCCCCCATGTTGTGCAAAAAAGCG
GTTAGCTCCTTCGGTCCTCCGATCGTTGTCAGAAGTAAGTTGGCCGCAGTGTTATCACTCATGGTTATGG
CAGCACTGCATAATTCTCTTACTGTCATGCCATCCGTAAGATGCTTTTCTGTGACTGGTGAGTACTCAAC
CAAGTCATTCTGAGAATAGTGTATGCGGCGACCGAGTTGCTCTTGCCCGGCGTCAATACGGGATAATACC
GCGCCACATAGCAGAACTTTAAAAGTGCTCATCATTGGAAAACGTTCTTCGGGGCGAAAACTCTCAAGGA
TCTTACCGCTGTTGAGATCCAGTTCGATGTAACCCACTCGTGCACCCAACTGATCTTCAGCATCTTTTAC
TTTCACCAGCGTTTCTGGGTGAGCAAAAACAGGAAGGCAAAATGCCGCAAAAAAGGGAATAAGGGCGACA
CGGAAATGTTGAATACTCATACTCTTCCTTTTTCAATATTATTGAAGCATTTATCAGGGTTATTGTCTCA
TGAGCGGATACATATTTGAATGTATTTAGAAAAATAAACAAATAGGGGTTCCGCGCAGTCATCTGATGTA
CCAGGCAC
