>Addgene plasmid #168294 | gRNAy | depositor partial sequence | sequence record 326328 | the inert region in piggyBac
GGTTCCCACAATGGTTAATTCGAGCTCGCCCGGGGATCTAATTCAATTAGAGACTAATTCAATTAGAGCT
AATTCAATTAGGATCCAAGCTTATCGATTTCGAACCCTCGACCGCCGGAGTATAAATAGAGGCGCTTCGT
CTACGGAGCGACAATTCAATTCAAACAAGCAAAGTGAACACGTCGCTAAGCGAAAGCTAAGCAAATAAAC
AAGCGCAGCTGAACAAGCTAAACAATCGGGGTACCGCTAGAGTCGACGGTACCCGCGGGCCCGGGATCCA
CCGGTCGCCACCATGGTGAGCAAGGGCGAGGAGCTGTTCACCGGGGTGGTGCCCATCCTGGTCGAGCTGG
ACGGCGACGTAAACGGCCACAAGTTCAGCGTGTCCGGCGAGGGCGAGGGCGATGCCACCTACGGCAAGCT
GACCCTGAAGTTCATCTGCACCACCGGCAAGCTGCCCGTGCCCTGGCCCACCCTCGTGACCACCCTGACC
TACGGCGTGCAGTGCTTCAGCCGCTACCCCGACCACATGAAGCAGCACGACTTCTTCAAGTCCGCCATGC
CCGAAGGCTACGTCCAGGAGCGCACCATCTTCTTCAAGGACGACGGCAACTACAAGACCCGCGCCGAGGT
GAAGTTCGAGGGCGACACCCTGGTGAACCGCATCGAGCTGAAGGGCATCGACTTCAAGGAGGACGGCAAC
ATCCTGGGGCACAAGCTGGAGTACAACTACAACAGCCACAACGTCTATATCATGGCCGACAAGCAGAAGA
ACGGCATCAAGGTGAACTTCAAGATCCGCCACAACATCGAGGACGGCAGCGTGCAGCTCGCCGACCACTA
CCAGCAGAACACCCCCATCGGCGACGGCCCCGTGCTGCTGCCCGACAACCACTACCTGAGCACCCAGTCC
GCCCTGAGCAAAGACCCCAACGAGAAGCGCGATCACATGGTCCTGCTGGAGTTCGTGACCGCCGCCGGGA
TCACTCTCGGCATGGACGAGCTGTACAAGTAAAGCGGCCGCGACTCTAGATCATAATCAGCCATACCACA
TTTGTAGAGGTTTTACTTGCTTTAAAAAACCTCCCACACCTCCCCCTGAACCTGAAACATAAAATGAATG
CAATTGTTGTTGTTAACTTGTTTATTGCAGCTTATAATGGTTACAAATAAAGCAATAGCATCACAAATTT
CACAAATAAAGCATTTTTTTCACTGCATTCTAGTTGTGGTTTGTCCAAACTCATCAATGTATCTTAAAGC
TTATCGATACGCGTACGGAGCGGCGCGCCTTTTTTGCTCACCTGTGATTGCTCCTACTCAAATACAAAAA
CATCAAATTTTCTGTCAATAAAGCATATTTATTTATATTTATTTTACAGGAAAGAATTCCTTTTAAAGTG
TATTTTAACCTATAATGAAAAACGATTAAAAAAAATACATAAAATAATTCGAAAATTTTTGAATAGCCCA
GGTTGATAAAAATTCATTTCATACGTTTTATAACTTATGCCCCTAAGTATTTTTTGACCATAGTGTTTCA
ATTCTACATTAATTTTACAGAGTAGAATGAAACGCCACCTACTCAGCCAAGAGGCGAAAAGGTTAGCTCG
CCAAGCAGAGAGGGCGCCAGTGCTCACTACTTTTTATAATTCTCAACTTCTTTTTCCAGACTCAGTTCGT
ATATATAGACCTATTTTCAATTTAACGTCGGGTCCTGGACACCGGAACCGGTTTTAGAGCTAGAAATAGC
AAGTTAAAATAAGGCTAGTCCGTTATCAACTTGAAAAAGTGGCACCGAGTCGGTGCTTTTTTCCTACTGC
AGGTAAGTTTTTTGTTTAAACCATACTCGGTGGCCTCCCCACCACCAACTTTTTTGCACTGCAAAAAAAC
ACGCTTTTGCACGCGGGCCCATACATAGTACAAACTCTACGTTTCGTAGACTATTTTACATAAATAGTCT
ACACCGTTGTATACGCTCCAAATACACTACCACACATTGAACCTTTTTGCAGTGCAAAAAAGTACGTGTC
GGCAGTCACGTAGGCCGGCCTTATCGGGTCGCGTCCTGTCACGTACGAATCACATTATCGGACCGGACGA
GTGTTGTCTTATCGTGACAGGACGCCAGCTTCCTGTGTTGCTAACCGCAGCCGGACGCAACTCCTTATCG
GAACAGGACGCGCCTCCATATCAGCCGCGCGTTATCTCATGCGCGTGACCGGACACGAGGCGCCCGTCCC
GCTTATCGCGCCTATAAATACAGCCCGCAACGATCTGGTAAACACAGTTGAACAGCATCTGTTACAGCGA
CACAACATGAGCCGGTCCAACAACGCCAACGCGCCCACGCCATCCAACCGCCGCCGCAACCTGTCTCTGG
TGCTCGAGATGGTGAGCAAGGGCGAGGAGCTGTTCACCGGGGTGGTGCCCATCCTGGTCGAGCTGGACGG
CGACGTAAACGGCCACAAGTTCAGCGTGTCCGGCGAGGGCGAGGGCGATGCCACCTACGGCAAGCTGACC
CTGAAGTTCATCTGCACCACCAGCAAGCTGCCCGTGCCCTGGCCCACCCTCGTGACCACCCTGACCTACG
GCGTGCAGTGCTTCAGCCGCTACCCCGACCACATGAAGCAGCACGACTTCTTCAAGTCCGCCATGCCCGA
AGGCTACGTCCAGGAGCGCACCATCTTCTTCAAGGACGACGGCAACTACAAGACCCGCGCCGAGGTGAAG
TTCGAGGGCGACACCCTGGTGAACCGCATCGAGCTGAAGGGCATCGACTTCAAGGAGGACGGCAACATCC
TGGGGCACAAGCTGGAGTACAACTACAACAGCCACAACGTCTATATCATGGCCGACAAGCAGAAGAACGG
CATCAAGGTGAACTTCAAGATCCGCCACAACATCGAGGACGGCAGCGTGCAGCTCGCCGACCACTACCAG
CAGAACACCCCCATCGGCGACGGCCCCGTGCTGCTGCCCGACAACCACTACCTGAGCACCCAGTCCGCCC
TGAGCAAAGACCCCAACGAGAAGCGCGATCACATGGTCCTGCTGGAGTTCGTGACCGCCGCCGGGATCAC
TCTCGGCATGGACGAGCTGTACAAGTAACCGCGACTCTAGATCATAATCAGCCATACCACATTTGTAGAG
GTTTTACTTGCTTTAAAAAACCTCCCACACCTCCCCCTGAACCTGAAACATAAAATGAATGCAATTGTTG
TTGTTAACTTGTTTATTGCAGCTTATAATGGTTACAAATAAAGCAATAGCATCACAAATTTCACAAATAA
AGCATTTTTTTCACTGCATTCTAGTTGTGGTTTGTCCAAACTCATCAATGTATCTTAAAGCTTGTACTGA
CGGACACACCGAAGCCCCGGCGGCAACCCTCAGCGGATGCCCCGGGGCTTCACGTTTTCCCAGGTCAGAA
GCGGTTTTCGGGAGTAGTGCCCCAACTGGGGTAACCTTTGAGTTCTCTCAGTTGGGGGCGTAGGGCCGCC
GACATGACACAAGGGGTTGTGACCGGGGTGGACACGTACGCGGGTGCTTACGACCGTCAGTCGCGCGAGC
GCGACC
